Addgene plasmid #156163: pAAV.CMV.SV40.THBS1-deltaCTD-HA.SV40(polyA)
Purpose: Expresses truncated (AA 1-954) murine Thrombospondin-1 (THBS1) protein with HA-tag at C-terminus
Depositing lab: Kevin Park. Depositing organization: University of Miami. Publication: Thrombospondin-1 Mediates Axon Regeneration in Retinal Ganglion Cells. Bray ER, Yungher BJ, Levay K, Ribeiro M, Dvoryanchikov G, Ayupe AC, Thakor K, Marks V, Randolph M, Danzi MC, Schmidt TM, Chaudhari N, Lemmon VP, Hattar S, Park KK. Neuron. 2019 Aug 21;103(4):642-657.e7. doi: 10.1016/j.neuron.2019.05.044. Epub 2019 Jun 26. PubMed 31255486.
Backbone
  Vector backbone: Modified pAAV-MCS
  Backbone size w/o insert (bp): 3589
  Total vector size (bp): 6498
  Modifications to backbone: Truncated CMV enhancer sequence; beta-Globine intron replaced with SV40 intron; hGH polyA signal replaced with SV40 polyA signal
  Vector type: Mammalian Expression, AAV
Growth in bacteria
  Bacterial resistance: Ampicillin, 100 μg/mL
  Growth temperature: 37°C
  Growth strain: NEB Stable
  Copy number: High Copy
Gene/Insert
  Gene/Insert name: Thrombospondin-1 (alt name: THBS1)
  Species: M. musculus (mouse)
  Insert size (bp): 3575
  Mutation: Truncated THBS1 (amino acid residues 1-954)
  Entrez Gene: Thbs1 (a.k.a. TSP-1, TSP1, Thbs-1, tbsp1)
  Promoter: CMV
  Tag / fusion protein: HA-tag (C terminal on insert)
  Cloning method: Restriction Enzyme; 5′ cloning site SalI (not destroyed); 3′ cloning site XhoI (not destroyed)
  Sequencing primers: 5′ CGCAAATGGGCGGTAGGCGTG; 3′ CCTCCCCCTGAACCTGAAAC
Terms and licenses: Academic/Nonprofit Terms; Industry Terms: Not Available to Industry
How to cite: pAAV.CMV.SV40.THBS1-deltaCTD-HA.SV40(polyA) was a gift from Kevin Park (Addgene plasmid # 156163 ; http://n2t.net/addgene:156163 ; RRID:Addgene_156163)
