[The description below was written by a language model from this plasmid's Addgene catalogue record and the feature table of its GenBank file.]
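Description:
pAAV.CMV.SV40.THBS1-deltaCTD-HA.SV40(polyA) is an adeno-associated virus transfer plasmid for mammalian expression, built on a modified pAAV-MCS backbone and totalling about 6.5 kb. It is maintained in E. coli through a high-copy ColE1/pUC-type origin and selected with ampicillin via the bla (beta-lactamase) gene. An f1 phage origin is also present in the backbone. Two AAV2 inverted terminal repeats flank the expression cassette. These are the cis elements needed for replication and packaging of the intervening DNA into recombinant AAV particles when rep, cap and helper functions are supplied in trans. The recommended recombination-deficient bacterial host is consistent with the tendency of ITRs to rearrange during propagation.

The payload is mouse thrombospondin-1 (Thbs1) truncated to amino acids 1–954, which, as the "deltaCTD" name suggests, removes the C-terminal domain. It is fused at its C-terminus to an HA epitope tag for antibody detection and was cloned between SalI and XhoI sites that remain intact. Expression is driven by the human CMV immediate-early promoter. According to the record, the backbone was slimmed down by truncating the CMV enhancer, replacing the beta-globin intron with an SV40 intron, and replacing the hGH polyadenylation signal with an SV40 polyA. These changes presumably help a roughly 3 kb coding sequence fit within AAV packaging limits. The feature table annotates the promoter, HA tag, ITRs and backbone elements but does not explicitly annotate the Thbs1 coding region, the intron or the polyA signal. The listed insert size (3575 bp) also exceeds the difference between total and backbone sizes. The associated publication concerns thrombospondin-1 in axon regeneration of retinal ganglion cells, so the construct probably serves as a domain-deletion variant for AAV-mediated expression in neurons.
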