LOCUS       Exported 6499 bp ds-DNA circular SYN 12-MAY-2021
DEFINITION  Expresses truncated (AA 1-954) murine Thrombospondin-1 (THBS1)
            protein with HA-tag at C-terminus.
ACCESSION   .
VERSION     .
KEYWORDS    pAAV.CMV.SV40.THBS1-deltaCTD-HA.SV40(polyA)
SOURCE      synthetic DNA construct
  ORGANISM  synthetic DNA construct
REFERENCE   1 (bases 1 to 6499)
  AUTHORS   Bray ER, Yungher BJ, Levay K, Ribeiro M, Dvoryanchikov G, Ayupe AC,
            Thakor K, Marks V, Randolph M, Danzi MC, Schmidt TM, Chaudhari N,
            Lemmon VP, Hattar S, Park KK
  TITLE     Thrombospondin-1 Mediates Axon Regeneration in Retinal Ganglion
            Cells.
  JOURNAL   Neuron. 2019 Aug 21;103(4):642-657.e7. doi:
            10.1016/j.neuron.2019.05.044. Epub 2019 Jun 26.
  PUBMED    31255486
REFERENCE   2 (bases 1 to 6499)
  AUTHORS   .
  TITLE     Direct Submission
  JOURNAL   Exported May 12, 2021 from SnapGene Server 1.1.58
            http://www.snapgene.com
FEATURES             Location/Qualifiers
     source          1..6499
                     /organism="synthetic DNA construct"
                     /mol_type="other DNA"
     promoter        95..298
                     /label=CMV promoter
                     /note="human cytomegalovirus (CMV) immediate early
                     promoter"
     primer_bind     249..269
                     /label=CMV-F
                     /note="Human CMV immediate early promoter, forward primer"
     primer_bind     295..319
                     /label=LNCX
                     /note="Human CMV promoter, forward primer"
     CDS             3360..3386
                     /codon_start=1
                     /product="HA (human influenza hemagglutinin) epitope tag"
                     /label=HA
                     /translation="YPYDVPDYA"
     primer_bind     3443..3462
                     /label=SV40pA-R
                     /note="SV40 polyA, reverse primer"
     repeat_region   3574..3714
                     /label=AAV2 ITR
                     /note="inverted terminal repeat of adeno-associated virus
                     serotype 2"
     repeat_region   3574..3703
                     /label=AAV2 ITR
     rep_origin      3789..4244
                     /direction=RIGHT
                     /label=f1 ori
                     /note="f1 bacteriophage origin of replication; arrow
                     indicates direction of (+) strand synthesis"
     primer_bind     complement(3876..3895)
                     /label=F1ori-R
                     /note="F1 origin, reverse primer"
     primer_bind     4086..4107
                     /label=F1ori-F
                     /note="F1 origin, forward primer"
     primer_bind     complement(4261..4280)
                     /label=pRS-marker
                     /note="pRS vectors, use to sequence yeast selectable
                     marker"
     primer_bind     4380..4402
                     /label=pGEX 3'
                     /note="pGEX vectors, reverse primer"
     primer_bind     complement(4440..4458)
                     /label=pBRforEco
                     /note="pBR322 vectors, upsteam of EcoRI site, forward
                     primer"
     promoter        4526..4630
                     /gene="bla"
                     /label=AmpR promoter
     CDS             4631..5491
                     /codon_start=1
                     /gene="bla"
                     /product="beta-lactamase"
                     /label=AmpR
                     /note="confers resistance to ampicillin, carbenicillin, and
                     related antibiotics"
                     /translation="MSIQHFRVALIPFFAAFCLPVFAHPETLVKVKDAEDQLGARVGYI
                     ELDLNSGKILESFRPEERFPMMSTFKVLLCGAVLSRIDAGQEQLGRRIHYSQNDLVEYS
                     PVTEKHLTDGMTVRELCSAAITMSDNTAANLLLTTIGGPKELTAFLHNMGDHVTRLDRW
                     EPELNEAIPNDERDTTMPVAMATTLRKLLTGELLTLASRQQLIDWMEADKVAGPLLRSA
                     LPAGWFIADKSGAGERGSRGIIAALGPDGKPSRIVVIYTTGSQATMDERNRQIAEIGAS
                     LIKHW"
     primer_bind     complement(4849..4868)
                     /label=Amp-R
                     /note="Ampicillin resistance gene, reverse primer"
     rep_origin      5662..6250
                     /direction=RIGHT
                     /label=ori
                     /note="high-copy-number ColE1/pMB1/pBR322/pUC origin of
                     replication"
     primer_bind     6151..6170
                     /label=pBR322ori-F
                     /note="pBR322 origin, forward primer"
     repeat_region   6312..6441
                     /label=AAV2 ITR (alternate)
                     /note="Functional equivalent of wild-type AAV2 ITR"
ORIGIN
        1 taaatggccc gcctggcatt atgcccagta catgacctta tgggactttc ctacttggca
       61 gtacatctac gtattagtca tcgctattac catggtgatg cggttttggc agtacatcaa
      121 tgggcgtgga tagcggtttg actcacgggg atttccaagt ctccacccca ttgacgtcaa
      181 tgggagtttg ttttggcacc aaaatcaacg ggactttcca aaatgtcgta acaactccgc
      241 cccattgacg caaatgggcg gtaggcgtgt acggtgggag gtctatataa gcagagctcg
      301 tttagtgaac cgtcagatcg cctggagacg ccatccggac tctaaggtaa atataaaatt
      361 tttaagtgta taatgtgtta aactactgat tctaattgtt tctctctttt agattccaac
      421 ctttggaact gaattccgcg ggcccgggat cctctagagt cgacctgcag aagcttcata
      481 agcttatgac catggagctc ctgcggggac taggtgtcct gttcctgttg catatgtgtg
      541 gaagcaaccg cattccagag tctgggggag ataacggtgt gtttgacatc tttgaactca
      601 ttggaggtgc acgaaggggc cccggtcgcc gactggtgaa gggccaagat ctatccagcc
      661 ccgccttccg cattgagaat gccaacctga tccccgctgt gccggatgac aagttccaag
      721 acctactgga cgctgtgtgg gccgacaaag gcttcatctt cctggcttcc ttgaggcaga
      781 tgaagaagac ccggggcaca ctcctggctg tggaacggaa agacaacact ggccagatct
      841 tcagtgtggt ctccaacggc aaagctggca ccctggacct gagcctgagc ctgccaggga
      901 agcaacaagt ggtgtcagtg gaggaagctc tcctggccac tggccagtgg aagagcatca
      961 cgctgtttgt tcaagaggac cgggctcaac tctacataga ctgtgataag atggagagcg
     1021 cggagctgga tgtacccatc cagagcatct tcaccaggga tctggccagc gttgccaggc
     1081 tccgagttgc aaagggagat gtcaatgaca attttcaggg ggtgctgcag aatgtgaggt
     1141 ttgtctttgg aaccacccca gaagacattc tcaggaacaa aggctgctcc agctcagcta
     1201 ccaacgtcct tcttaccctt gacaacaacg tggtgaacgg ttccagccct gctatccgca
     1261 ccaactacat cggccacaaa acaaaggacc tccaagctat ctgtggcctc tcctgtgatg
     1321 aactatccag catggtcctg gaactgaagg gcctgcgcac catcgtgacc actctgcagg
     1381 acagcatccg aaaagtgacg gaagagaaca gagagctggt cagtgagctg aagcggcctc
     1441 ccctctgctt tcacaatgga gtccagtaca agaacaacga ggagtggact gtagacagtt
     1501 gcacagagtg tcactgccag aactcggtta ccatctgcaa aaaggtgtcc tgtcccatca
     1561 tgccctgctc caacgccaca gttcctgatg gtgaatgctg cccacggtgc tggcccagcg
     1621 actctgctga cgatggctgg tctccctggt ctgagtggac ctcctgctct gccacatgtg
     1681 gcaatggaat tcagcaacgt ggtcgttcct gtgacagcct caacaacaga tgcgagggct
     1741 cttcggtaca gacaaggacc tgccacattc aggagtgtga caaaagattt aaacaggatg
     1801 gtggctggag tcactggtct ccatggtcgt cctgttctgt gacctgtggt gacggtgtga
     1861 tcacaaggat ccggctctgc aactccccca gcccccagat gaacgggaag ccctgtgaag
     1921 gtgaagcccg ggagaccaaa gcctgcaaga aagacgcctg cccaattaat ggaggctggg
     1981 gtccctggtc accatgggac atctgctctg tcacctgtgg aggaggagtg cagagacgca
     2041 gccgactctg taacaacccc acaccccagt ttggaggcaa agactgtgtt ggcgatgtga
     2101 cagaaaatca agtttgcaac aagcaggact gcccaattga tggatgcctg tccaatccct
     2161 gctttgctgg tgccaagtgt actagctacc ctgatggtag ctggaaatgt ggtgcgtgtc
     2221 ctcctggcta cagtggaaat ggcatccagt gcaaagacgt cgatgagtgc aaagaagtgc
     2281 ctgatgcttg cttcaatcac aacggagaac atcggtgcaa gaacacagat cctggctaca
     2341 actgcctgcc ctgcccacca cgattcactg gctcacagcc cttcggccga ggtgtcgaac
     2401 atgccatggc caacaaacag gtgtgcaaac cgcgaaaccc ctgcacggac gggacgcatg
     2461 actgcaacaa gaacgctaag tgcaactacc tgggtcacta cagtgacccc atgtaccgct
     2521 gtgagtgcaa gcccggctat gcaggcaatg gcatcatctg cggagaggac acagacctgg
     2581 acggctggcc taatgaaaac ctggtgtgtg tggccaacgc aacctaccac tgcaaaaagg
     2641 acaactgccc caaccttccc aactcggggc aggaagacta tgacaaggac gggattggcg
     2701 atgcctgcga tgatgacgat gacaacgaca agatccccga tgacagggac aactgtccat
     2761 tccattacaa cccagcccag tatgactatg acagagatga tgtgggagac cgctgtgaca
     2821 actgccccta caaccacaac cctgaccaag cagacacaga caaaaacggg gagggcgatg
     2881 cctgtgctgt ggacatcgat ggagatggaa tcctcaatga acgagacaac tgccagtacg
     2941 tttacaacgt ggaccagagg gacacggaca tggatggggt tggagatcag tgtgacaact
     3001 gccccctgga acacaatcca gaccagctgg actctgactc agacctcata ggggacactt
     3061 gtgacaacaa tcaggacatc gatgaggatg gccatcagaa caatctggac aactgtccct
     3121 atgtgcctaa tgccaaccag gccgaccatg ataaagatgg caaaggagat gcctgtgacc
     3181 atgacgatga caatgacggc atccctgatg acagagacaa ctgcaggctg gtgcccaatc
     3241 ctgaccagaa ggactctgat ggtgatggcc gaggtgacgc ctgcaaagac gactttgacc
     3301 atgacaatgt gccagatatt gatgacatct gtcctgagaa ttttgacatc agtgcagctt
     3361 acccatacga tgttccagat tacgcttagc tcgagagatc taggccgcta ggcctcacct
     3421 gcgatctcga tgctttattt gtgaaatttg tgatgctatt gctttatttg taaccattat
     3481 aagctgcaat aaacaagtta acaacaacaa ttgcattcat tttatgtttc aggttcaggg
     3541 ggaggtgtgg gaggtttttt aaactgcggc cgcaggaacc cctagtgatg gagttggcca
     3601 ctccctctct gcgcgctcgc tcgctcactg aggccgggcg accaaaggtc gcccgacgcc
     3661 cgggctttgc ccgggcggcc tcagtgagcg agcgagcgcg cagctgcctg caggggcgcc
     3721 tgatgcggta ttttctcctt acgcatctgt gcggtatttc acaccgcata nnnnnnnnnn
     3781 nnnnnnnnnn nnnnnnnnnn nnnnnnnnnn nnnnnnnnnn nnnnnnnnnn nnnnnnnnnn
     3841 nnnnnnnnnn nnnnnnnnnn nnnnntnnnn nnnnnnnnnn nnnnnnnnnn nnnnnnnnnn
     3901 nnnnnnnnnn nncnnnnnnn nnnnnnnnnn nnnnnnnnnn nnnnnnnnnn nnnnnnnnnn
     3961 nnnnnnnnnn nnnnnnnnnn nnnnnnnnnn nnnnnnnnnn nnnnnnnnnn nnnnnnnnnn
     4021 nnnnnnnnnn nnnnnnnnnn nnnnnnnnnn nnnncctttg acgttggagt ccacgttctt
     4081 taatagtgga ctcttgttcc aaactggaac aacactcaac tctatctcgg gctattcttt
     4141 tgatttataa gggattttgc cgatttcggt ctattggtta aaaaatgagc tgatttaaca
     4201 aaaatttaac gcgaatttta acaaaatatt aacgtttaca attttatggt gcactctcag
     4261 tacaatctgc tctgatgccg catagttaag ccagccccga cacccgccaa cacccgctga
     4321 cgcgccctga cgggcttgtc tgctcccggc atccgcttac agacaagctg tgaccgtctc
     4381 cgggagctgc atgtgtcaga ggttttcacc gtcatcaccg aaacgcgcga gacgaaaggg
     4441 cctcgtgata cgcctatttt tataggttaa tgtcatgata ataatggttt cttagacgtc
     4501 aggtggcact tttcggggaa atgtgcgcgg aacccctatt tgtttatttt tctaaataca
     4561 ttcaaatatg tatccgctca tgagacaata accctgataa atgcttcaat aatattgaaa
     4621 aaggaagagt atgagtattc aacatttccg tgtcgccctt attccctttt ttgcggcatt
     4681 ttgccttcct gtttttgctc acccagaaac gctggtgaaa gtaaaagatg ctgaagatca
     4741 gttgggtgca cgagtgggtt acatcgaact ggatctcaac agcggtaaga tccttgagag
     4801 ttttcgcccc gaagaacgtt ttccaatgat gagcactttt aaagttctgc tatgtggcgc
     4861 ggtattatcc cgtattgacg ccgggcaaga gcaactcggt cgccgcatac actattctca
     4921 gaatgacttg gttgagtact caccagtcac agaaaagcat cttacggatg gcatgacagt
     4981 aagagaatta tgcagtgctg ccataaccat gagtgataac actgcggcca acttacttct
     5041 gacaacgatc ggaggaccga aggagctaac cgcttttttg cacaacatgg gggatcatgt
     5101 aactcgcctt gatcgttggg aaccggagct gaatgaagcc ataccaaacg acgagcgtga
     5161 caccacgatg cctgtagcaa tggcaacaac gttgcgcaaa ctattaactg gcgaactact
     5221 tactctagct tcccggcaac aattaataga ctggatggag gcggataaag ttgcaggacc
     5281 acttctgcgc tcggcccttc cggctggctg gtttattgct gataaatctg gagccggtga
     5341 gcgtgggtct cgcggtatca ttgcagcact ggggccagat ggtaagccct cccgtatcgt
     5401 agttatctac acgacgggga gtcaggcaac tatggatgaa cgaaatagac agatcgctga
     5461 gataggtgcc tcactgatta agcattggta actgtcagac caagtttact catatatact
     5521 ttagattgat ttaaaacttc atttttaatt taaaaggatc taggtgaaga tcctttttga
     5581 taatctcatg accaaaatcc cttaacgtga gttttcgttc cactgagcgt cagaccccgt
     5641 agaaaagatc aaaggatctt cttgagatcc tttttttctg cgcgtaatct gctgcttgca
     5701 aacaaaaaaa ccaccgctac cagcggtggt ttgtttgccg gatcaagagc taccaactct
     5761 ttttccgaag gtaactggct tcagcagagc gcagatacca aatactgttc ttctagtgta
     5821 gccgtagtta ggccaccact tcaagaactc tgtagcaccg cctacatacc tcgctctgct
     5881 aatcctgtta ccagtggctg ctgccagtgg cgataagtcg tgtcttaccg ggttggactc
     5941 aagacgatag ttaccggata aggcgcagcg gtcgggctga acggggggtt cgtgcacaca
     6001 gcccagcttg gagcgaacga cctacaccga actgagatac ctacagcgtg agctatgaga
     6061 aagcgccacg cttcccgaag ggagaaaggc ggacaggtat ccggtaagcg gcagggtcgg
     6121 aacaggagag cgcacgaggg agcttccagg gggaaacgcc tggtatcttt atagtcctgt
     6181 cgggtttcgc cacctctgac ttgagcgtcg atttttgtga tgctcgtcag gggggcggag
     6241 cctatggaaa aacgccagca acgcggcctt tttacggttc ctggcctttt gctggccttt
     6301 tgctcacatg tcctgcaggc agctgcgcgc tcgctcgctc actgaggccg cccgggcgtc
     6361 gggcgacctt tggtcgcccg gcctcagtga gcgagcgagc gcgcagagag ggagtggcca
     6421 actccatcac taggggttcc tgcggccgct cgtgacctag gcatatgcca agtacgcccc
     6481 ctattgacgt caatgacgg
//
